Addgene plasmid #23761: pDONR223-DYRK1B
Depositing lab: William Hahn & David Root. Depositing organization: Dana-Farber Cancer Institute. Publication: COT drives resistance to RAF inhibition through MAP kinase pathway reactivation. Johannessen CM, Boehm JS, Kim SY, Thomas SR, Wardwell L, Johnson LA, Emery CM, Stransky N, Cogdill AP, Barretina J, Caponigro G, Hieronymus H, Murray RR, Salehi-Ashtiani K, Hill DE, Vidal M, Zhao JJ, Yang X, Alkan O, Kim S, Harris JL, Wilson CJ, Myer VE, Finan PM, Root DE, Roberts TM, Golub T, Flaherty KT, Dummer R, Weber BL, Sellers WR, Schlegel R, Wargo JA, Hahn WC, Garraway LA. Nature. 2010 Dec 16;468(7326):968-72. doi: 10.1038/nature09627 PubMed 21107320.
Backbone
  Vector backbone: pDONR223
  Backbone manufacturer: Invitrogen
  Backbone size w/o insert (bp): 5005
  Vector type: Gateway Donor vector
Growth in bacteria
  Bacterial resistance: Spectinomycin, 50 μg/mL
  Growth temperature: 37°C
  Growth strain: DH5alpha
  Copy number: High Copy
Gene/Insert
  Gene/Insert name: DYRK1B (alt name: dual-specificity tyrosine-(Y)-phosphorylation regulated kinase 1B)
  Species: H. sapiens (human)
  Insert size (bp): 1890
  Entrez Gene: DYRK1B (a.k.a. AOMS3, MIRK)
  Cloning method: Gateway Cloning
  Sequencing primers: 5′ M13pUC-fwd; 3′ M13rev
Terms and licenses: Academic/Nonprofit Terms; Industry Terms: Not Available to Industry
Depositor comments: The ORF has no Stop codon. This design enables easy recombination into a destination vector to add an epitope tag of choice and Stop codon to the ORF. Do NOT use this plasmid directly for transfections. A set of 4 custom lentiviral vectors is available ( pLX301 (http://www.addgene.org/25895/) , pLX302 (http://www.addgene.org/25896/) , pLX303 (http://www.addgene.org/25897/) , pLX304 (http://www.addgene.org/25890/) ) to be used to express these ORFs in mammalian cells. These plasmids are not included in the kit and must be ordered separately.
How to cite: pDONR223-DYRK1B was a gift from William Hahn & David Root (Addgene plasmid # 23761 ; http://n2t.net/addgene:23761 ; RRID:Addgene_23761)
