[The description below was written by a language model from this plasmid's Addgene catalogue record and the feature table of its GenBank file.]
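Description:
pDONR223-DYRK1B is a Gateway entry clone built on the Invitrogen pDONR223 donor backbone. It carries the human DYRK1B open reading frame, which encodes dual-specificity tyrosine-phosphorylation regulated kinase 1B (also known as MIRK). It is a bacterial propagation and cloning plasmid rather than an expression vector. It replicates in E. coli from a high-copy ColE1/pUC-type origin and is selected through the aadA gene, which confers spectinomycin (and streptomycin) resistance.

The feature table does not annotate the ORF itself. However, the roughly 1.9 kb interval between the attL1 and attL2 sites matches the catalogued insert size of 1890 bp, so the kinase coding sequence evidently lies there. The attL sites are the substrates for LR Clonase, which transfers the ORF in a defined orientation and reading frame into any attR-containing destination vector. The rrnB T1 and T2 terminators lie upstream of attL1 and insulate the cassette from read-through transcription from the backbone. A T7 promoter lies just beyond attL2 and points back toward the insert. M13 forward and reverse primer sites flank the cassette for sequence verification. The sequence record totals 4677 bp, less than the listed empty backbone size, as expected because the original donor cassette is replaced during Gateway cloning.

The depositor notes that the ORF lacks a stop codon, so that a destination vector can supply a C-terminal epitope tag and the stop. There is no eukaryotic promoter, and the plasmid is not meant to be transfected directly. The depositors point instead to companion lentiviral destination vectors for mammalian expression. The clone belongs to a kinase ORF collection associated with a study of resistance to RAF inhibition.
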