LOCUS       Exported 4677 bp ds-DNA circular SYN 12-MAY-2021
DEFINITION  synthetic circular DNA
ACCESSION   .
VERSION     .
KEYWORDS    pDONR223-DYRK1B
SOURCE      synthetic DNA construct
  ORGANISM  synthetic DNA construct
REFERENCE   1 (bases 1 to 4677)
  AUTHORS   Johannessen CM, Boehm JS, Kim SY, Thomas SR, Wardwell L, Johnson LA,
            Emery CM, Stransky N, Cogdill AP, Barretina J, Caponigro G,
            Hieronymus H, Murray RR, Salehi-Ashtiani K, Hill DE, Vidal M, Zhao
            JJ, Yang X, Alkan O, Kim S, Harris JL, Wilson CJ, Myer VE, Finan PM,
            Root DE, Roberts TM, Golub T, Flaherty KT, Dummer R, Weber BL,
            Sellers WR, Schlegel R, Wargo JA, Hahn WC, Garraway LA
  TITLE     COT drives resistance to RAF inhibition through MAP kinase pathway
            reactivation.
  JOURNAL   Nature. 2010 Nov 24. ():.
  PUBMED    21107320
REFERENCE   2 (bases 1 to 4677)
  AUTHORS   .
  TITLE     Direct Submission
  JOURNAL   Exported May 12, 2021 from SnapGene Server 1.1.58
            http://www.snapgene.com
FEATURES             Location/Qualifiers
     source          1..4677
                     /organism="synthetic DNA construct"
                     /mol_type="other DNA"
     protein_bind    1..100
                     /gene="mutant version of attL"
                     /label=attL1
                     /bound_moiety="LR Clonase(TM)"
                     /note="recombination site for the Gateway(R) LR reaction"
     protein_bind    complement(1988..2087)
                     /gene="mutant version of attL"
                     /label=attL2
                     /bound_moiety="LR Clonase(TM)"
                     /note="recombination site for the Gateway(R) LR reaction"
     primer_bind     complement(2104..2123)
                     /label=T7
                     /note="T7 promoter, forward primer"
     promoter        complement(2105..2123)
                     /label=T7 promoter
                     /note="promoter for bacteriophage T7 RNA polymerase"
     primer_bind     complement(2128..2144)
                     /label=M13 rev
                     /note="common sequencing primer, one of multiple similar
                     variants"
     primer_bind     complement(2128..2144)
                     /label=M13 Reverse
                     /note="In lacZ gene. Also called M13-rev"
     CDS             2575..3366
                     /codon_start=1
                     /gene="aadA"
                     /product="aminoglycoside adenylyltransferase (Murphy,
                     1985)"
                     /label=SmR
                     /note="confers resistance to spectinomycin and
                     streptomycin"
                     /translation="MREAVIAEVSTQLSEVVGVIERHLEPTLLAVHLYGSAVDGGLKPH
                     SDIDLLVTVTVRLDETTRRALINDLLETSASPGESEILRAVEVTIVVHDDIIPWRYPAK
                     RELQFGEWQRNDILAGIFEPATIDIDLAILLTKAREHSVALVGPAAEELFDPVPEQDLF
                     EALNETLTLWNSPPDWAGDERNVVLTLSRIWYSAVTGKIAPKDVAADWAMERLPAQYQP
                     VILEARQAYLGQEEDRLASRADQLEEFVHYVKGEITKVVGK"
     rep_origin      3459..4047
                     /direction=RIGHT
                     /label=ori
                     /note="high-copy-number ColE1/pMB1/pBR322/pUC origin of
                     replication"
     primer_bind     3948..3967
                     /label=pBR322ori-F
                     /note="pBR322 origin, forward primer"
     primer_bind     4201..4218
                     /label=L4440
                     /note="L4440 vector, forward primer"
     terminator      4377..4404
                     /label=rrnB T2 terminator
                     /note="transcription terminator T2 from the E. coli rrnB
                     gene"
     terminator      4496..4582
                     /gene="Escherichia coli rrnB"
                     /label=rrnB T1 terminator
                     /note="transcription terminator T1 from the E. coli rrnB
                     gene"
     primer_bind     4631..4653
                     /label=M13/pUC Forward
                     /note="In lacZ gene"
     primer_bind     4645..4662
                     /label=M13 Forward
                     /note="In lacZ gene. Also called M13-F20 or M13 (-21)
                     Forward"
     primer_bind     4646..4662
                     /label=M13 fwd
                     /note="common sequencing primer, one of multiple similar
                     variants"
ORIGIN
        1 caaataatga ttttattttg actgatagtg acctgttcgt tgcaacaaat tgatgagcaa
       61 tgctttttta taatgccaac tttgtacaaa aaagttggca tggccgtccc accgggccat
      121 ggtcccttct ctggcttccc agggccccag gagcacacgc aggtattgcc tgatgtgcgg
      181 ctactgcctc ggaggctgcc cctggccttc cgggatgcaa cctcagcccc gctgcgtaag
      241 ctctctgtgg acctcatcaa gacctacaag cacatcaatg aggtatacta tgcgaagaag
      301 aagcggcggg cccagcaggc gccaccccag gattcgagca acaagaagga gaagaaggtc
      361 ctgaaccatg gttatgatga cgacaaccat gactacatcg tgcgcagtgg cgagcgctgg
      421 ctggagcgct acgaaattga ctcgctcatt ggcaaaggct cctttggcca ggtggtgaaa
      481 gcctatgatc atcagaccca ggagcttgtg gccatcaaga tcatcaagaa caaaaaggct
      541 ttcctgaacc aggcccagat tgagctgcgg ctgctggagc tgatgaacca gcatgacacg
      601 gagatgaagt actatatagt acacctgaag cggcacttca tgttccggaa ccacctgtgc
      661 ctggtatttg agctgctgtc ctacaacctg tacgacctcc tgcgcaacac ccacttccgc
      721 ggcgtctcgc tgaacctgac ccggaagctg gcgcagcagc tctgcacggc actgctcttt
      781 ctggccacgc ctgagctcag catcattcac tgcgacctca agcccgaaaa catcttgctg
      841 tgcaacccca agcgcagcgc catcaagatt gtggacttcg gcagctcctg ccagcttggc
      901 cagaggatct accagtatat ccagagccgc ttctaccgct cacctgaggt gctcctgggc
      961 acaccctacg acctggccat tgacatgtgg tccctgggct gcatccttgt ggagatgcac
     1021 accggagagc ccctcttcag tggctccaat gaggtcgacc agatgaaccg cattgtggag
     1081 gtgctgggca tcccaccggc cgccatgctg gaccaggcgc ccaaggctcg caagtacttt
     1141 gaacggctgc ctgggggtgg ctggacccta cgaaggacga aagaactcag gaaggattac
     1201 cagggccccg ggacacggcg gctgcaggag gtgctgggcg tgcagacggg cgggcccggg
     1261 ggccggcggg cgggggagcc gggccacagc cccgccgact acctccgctt ccaggacctg
     1321 gtgctgcgca tgctggagta tgagcccgcc gcccgcatca gccccctggg ggctctgcag
     1381 cacggcttct tccgccgcac ggccgacgag gccaccaaca cgggcccggc aggcagcagt
     1441 gcctccacct cgcccgcgcc cctcgacacc tgcccctctt ccagcaccgc cagctccatc
     1501 tccagttctg gaggctccag tggctcctcc agtgacaacc ggacctaccg ctacagcaac
     1561 cgatattgtg ggggccctgg gccccctatc acagactgtg agatgaacag cccccaggtc
     1621 ccaccctccc agccgctgcg gccctgggca gggggtgatg tgccccacaa gacacatcaa
     1681 gcccctgcct ctgcctcgtc actgcctggg accggggccc agttaccccc ccagccccga
     1741 taccttggtc gtcccccatc accaacctca ccaccacccc cggagctgat ggatgtgagc
     1801 ctggtgggcg gccctgctga ctgctcccca cctcacccag cgcctgcccc ccagcacccg
     1861 gctgcctcag ccctccggac tcggatgact ggaggtcgtc cacccctccc gcctcctgat
     1921 gaccctgcca ctctggggcc tcacctgggc ctccgtggtg taccccagag cacagcagcc
     1981 agctcgtgcc caactttctt gtacaaagtt ggcattataa gaaagcattg cttatcaatt
     2041 tgttgcaacg aacaggtcac tatcagtcaa aataaaatca ttatttgcca tccagctgat
     2101 atcccctata gtgagtcgta ttacatggtc atagctgttt cctggcagct ctggcccgtg
     2161 tctcaaaatc tctgatgtta cattgcacaa gataaaaata tatcatcatg cctcctctag
     2221 accagccagg acagaaatgc ctcgacttcg ctgctaccca aggttgccgg gtgacgcaca
     2281 ccgtggaaac ggatgaaggc acgaacccag tggacataag cctgttcggt tcgtaagctg
     2341 taatgcaagt agcgtatgcg ctcacgcaac tggtccagaa ccttgaccga acgcagcggt
     2401 ggtaacggcg cagtggcggt tttcatggct tgttatgact gtttttttgg ggtacagtct
     2461 atgcctcggg catccaagca gcaagcgcgt tacgccgtgg gtcgatgttt gatgttatgg
     2521 agcagcaacg atgttacgca gcagggcagt cgccctaaaa caaagttaaa cattatgagg
     2581 gaagcggtga tcgccgaagt atcgactcaa ctatcagagg tagttggcgt catcgagcgc
     2641 catctcgaac cgacgttgct ggccgtacat ttgtacggct ccgcagtgga tggcggcctg
     2701 aagccacaca gtgatattga tttgctggtt acggtgaccg taaggcttga tgaaacaacg
     2761 cggcgagctt tgatcaacga ccttttggaa acttcggctt cccctggaga gagcgagatt
     2821 ctccgcgctg tagaagtcac cattgttgtg cacgacgaca tcattccgtg gcgttatcca
     2881 gctaagcgcg aactgcaatt tggagaatgg cagcgcaatg acattcttgc aggtatcttc
     2941 gagccagcca cgatcgacat tgatctggct atcttgctga caaaagcaag agaacatagc
     3001 gttgccttgg taggtccagc ggcggaggaa ctctttgatc cggttcctga acaggatcta
     3061 tttgaggcgc taaatgaaac cttaacgcta tggaactcgc cgcccgactg ggctggcgat
     3121 gagcgaaatg tagtgcttac gttgtcccgc atttggtaca gcgcagtaac cggcaaaatc
     3181 gcgccgaagg atgtcgctgc cgactgggca atggagcgcc tgccggccca gtatcagccc
     3241 gtcatacttg aagctagaca ggcttatctt ggacaagaag aagatcgctt ggcctcgcgc
     3301 gcagatcagt tggaagaatt tgtccactac gtgaaaggcg agatcaccaa ggtagtcggc
     3361 aaataaccct cgagccaccc atgaccaaaa tcccttaacg tgagttacgc gtcgttccac
     3421 tgagcgtcag accccgtaga aaagatcaaa ggatcttctt gagatccttt ttttctgcgc
     3481 gtaatctgct gcttgcaaac aaaaaaacca ccgctaccag cggtggtttg tttgccggat
     3541 caagagctac caactctttt tccgaaggta actggcttca gcagagcgca gataccaaat
     3601 actgttcttc tagtgtagcc gtagttaggc caccacttca agaactctgt agcaccgcct
     3661 acatacctcg ctctgctaat cctgttacca gtggctgctg ccagtggcga taagtcgtgt
     3721 cttaccgggt tggactcaag acgatagtta ccggataagg cgcagcggtc gggctgaacg
     3781 gggggttcgt gcacacagcc cagcttggag cgaacgacct acaccgaact gagataccta
     3841 cagcgtgagc tatgagaaag cgccacgctt cccgaaggga gaaaggcgga caggtatccg
     3901 gtaagcggca gggtcggaac aggagagcgc acgagggagc ttccaggggg aaacgcctgg
     3961 tatctttata gtcctgtcgg gtttcgccac ctctgacttg agcgtcgatt tttgtgatgc
     4021 tcgtcagggg ggcggagcct atggaaaaac gccagcaacg cggccttttt acggttcctg
     4081 gccttttgct ggccttttgc tcacatgttc tttcctgcgt tatcccctga ttctgtggat
     4141 aaccgtatta ccgcctttga gtgagctgat accgctcgcc gcagccgaac gaccgagcgc
     4201 agcgagtcag tgagcgagga agcggaagag cgcccaatac gcaaaccgcc tctccccgcg
     4261 cgttggccga ttcattaatg cagctggcac gacaggtttc ccgactggaa agcgggcagt
     4321 gagcgcaacg caattaatac gcgtaccgct agccaggaag agtttgtaga aacgcaaaaa
     4381 ggccatccgt caggatggcc ttctgcttag tttgatgcct ggcagtttat ggcgggcgtc
     4441 ctgcccgcca ccctccgggc cgttgcttca caacgttcaa atccgctccc ggcggatttg
     4501 tcctactcag gagagcgttc accgacaaac aacagataaa acgaaaggcc cagtcttccg
     4561 actgagcctt tcgttttatt tgatgcctgg cagttcccta ctctcgcgtt aacgctagca
     4621 tggatgtttt cccagtcacg acgttgtaaa acgacggcca gtcttaagct cgggccc
//
