>Addgene plasmid #23761 | pDONR223-DYRK1B | depositor partial sequence | sequence record 10887 | Author sequence
ATGGCCGTCCCACCGGGCCATGGTCCCTTCTCTGGCTTCCCAGGGCCCCAGGAGCACACGCAGGTATTGC
CTGATGTGCGGCTACTGCCTCGGAGGCTGCCCCTGGCCTTCCGGGATGCAACCTCAGCCCCGCTGCGTAA
GCTCTCTGTGGACCTCATCAAGACCTACAAGCACATCAATGAGGTATACTATGCGAAGAAGAAGCGGCGG
GCCCAGCAGGCGCCACCCCAGGATTCGAGCAACAAGAAGGAGAAGAAGGTCCTGAACCATGGTTATGATG
ACGACAACCATGACTACATCGTGCGCAGTGGCGAGCGCTGGCTGGAGCGCTACGAAATTGACTCGCTCAT
TGGCAAAGGCTCCTTTGGCCAGGTGGTGAAAGCCTATGATCATCAGACCCAGGAGCTTGTGGCCATCAAG
ATCATCAAGAACAAAAAGGCTTTCCTGAACCAGGCCCAGATTGAGCTGCGGCTGCTGGAGCTGATGAACC
AGCATGACACGGAGATGAAGTACTATATAGTACACCTGAAGCGGCACTTCATGTTCCGGAACCACCTGTG
CCTGGTATTTGAGCTGCTGTCCTACAACCTGTACGACCTCCTGCGCAACACCCACTTCCGCGGCGTCTCG
CTGAACCTGACCCGGAAGCTGGCGCAGCAGCTCTGCACGGCACTGCTCTTTCTGGCCACGCCTGAGCTCA
GCATCATTCACTGCGACCTCAAGCCCGAAAACATCTTGCTGTGCAACCCCAAGCGCAGCGCCATCAAGAT
TGTGGACTTCGGCAGCTCCTGCCAGCTTGGCCAGAGGATCTACCAGTATATCCAGAGCCGCTTCTACCGC
TCACCTGAGGTGCTCCTGGGCACACCCTACGACCTGGCCATTGACATGTGGTCCCTGGGCTGCATCCTTG
TGGAGATGCACACCGGAGAGCCCCTCTTCAGTGGCTCCAATGAGGTCGACCAGATGAACCGCATTGTGGA
GGTGCTGGGCATCCCACCGGCCGCCATGCTGGACCAGGCGCCCAAGGCTCGCAAGTACTTTGAACGGCTG
CCTGGGGGTGGCTGGACCCTACGAAGGACGAAAGAACTCAGGAAGGATTACCAGGGCCCCGGGACACGGC
GGCTGCAGGAGGTGCTGGGCGTGCAGACGGGCGGGCCCGGGGGCCGGCGGGCGGGGGAGCCGGGCCACAG
CCCCGCCGACTACCTCCGCTTCCAGGACCTGGTGCTGCGCATGCTGGAGTATGAGCCCGCCGCCCGCATC
AGCCCCCTGGGGGCTCTGCAGCACGGCTTCTTCCGCCGCACGGCCGACGAGGCCACCAACACGGGCCCGG
CAGGCAGCAGTGCCTCCACCTCGCCCGCGCCCCTCGACACCTGCCCCTCTTCCAGCACCGCCAGCTCCAT
CTCCAGTTCTGGAGGCTCCAGTGGCTCCTCCAGTGACAACCGGACCTACCGCTACAGCAACCGATATTGT
GGGGGCCCTGGGCCCCCTATCACAGACTGTGAGATGAACAGCCCCCAGGTCCCACCCTCCCAGCCGCTGC
GGCCCTGGGCAGGGGGTGATGTGCCCCACAAGACACATCAAGCCCCTGCCTCTGCCTCGTCACTGCCTGG
GACCGGGGCCCAGTTACCCCCCCAGCCCCGATACCTTGGTCGTCCCCCATCACCAACCTCACCACCACCC
CCGGAGCTGATGGATGTGAGCCTGGTGGGCGGCCCTGCTGACTGCTCCCCACCTCACCCAGCGCCTGCCC
CCCAGCACCCGGCTGCCTCAGCCCTCCGGACTCGGATGACTGGAGGTCGTCCACCCCTCCCGCCTCCTGA
TGACCCTGCCACTCTGGGGCCTCACCTGGGCCTCCGTGGTGTACCCCAGAGCACAGCAGCCAGCTCGTGA
