>Addgene plasmid #23761 | pDONR223-DYRK1B | addgene partial sequence | sequence record 29601 | 23761 with M13pUc-fwd
TGATTTTATTTTGACTGATAGTGACCTGTTCGTTGCAACAAATTGATGAGCAATGCTTTTTTATAATGCC
AACTTTGTACAAAAAAGTTGGCATGGCCGTCCCACCGGGCCATGGTCCCTTCTCTGGCTTCCCAGGGCCC
CAGGAGCACACGCAGGTATTGCCTGATGTGCGGCTACTGCCTCGGAGGCTGCCCCTGGCCTTCCGGGATG
CAACCTCAGCCCCGCTGCGTAAGCTCTCTGTGGACCTCATCAAGACCTACAAGCACATCAATGAGGTATA
CTATGCGAAGAAGAAGCGGCGGGCCCAGCAGGCGCCACCCCAGGATTCGAGCAACAAGAAGGAGAAGAAG
GTCCTGAACCATGGTTATGATGACGACAACCATGACTACATCGTGCGCAGTGGCGAGCGCTGGCTGGAGC
GCTACGAAATTGACTCGCTCATTGGCAAAGGCTCCTTTGGCCAGGTGGTGAAAGCCTATGATCATCAGAC
CCAGGAGCTTGTGGCCATCAAGATCATCAAGAACAAAAAGGCTTTCCTGAACCAGGCCCAGATTGAGCTG
CGGCTGCTGGAGCTGATGAACCAGCATGACACGGAGATGAAGTACTATATAGTACACCTGAAGCGGCACT
TCATGTTCCGGAACCACCTGTGCCTGGTATTTGAGCTGCTGTCCTACAACCTGTACGACCTCCTGCGCAA
CACCCACTTCCGCGGCGTCTCGCTGAACCTGACCCGGAAGCTGGCGCAGCAGCTCTGCACGGCACTGCTC
